Addgene plasmid #16930: ZP11 Eng2
Depositing lab: Randall Moon. Depositing organization: University of Washington.
Backbone
  Vector backbone: pGEM-4
  Backbone manufacturer: Promega
  Backbone size w/o insert (bp): 2900
  Vector type: Bacterial Expression
Growth in bacteria
  Bacterial resistance: Ampicillin, 100 μg/mL
  Growth temperature: 37°C
  Growth strain: DH5alpha
  Copy number: High Copy
Gene/Insert
  Gene/Insert name: eng2
  Species: D. rerio (zebrafish)
  Insert size (bp): 1800
  Entrez Gene: eng2a (a.k.a. eng2, ENG-2, Zf-en, ZF-EN-2, MGC193941, MGC193943)
  Cloning method: Restriction Enzyme; 5′ cloning site EcoR1 (not destroyed); 3′ cloning site Xba1 (not destroyed)
  Sequencing primers: 5′ SP6; 3′ T7
Terms and licenses: Academic/Nonprofit Terms; Industry Terms: Not Available to Industry
Depositor comments: Antisense probe: cut with EcoR1 and transcribe with T7. Sense probe: cut with Xba1 and transcribe with SP6. Plasmid History: Constructed by Greg Kelly, 11/93.
How to cite: ZP11 Eng2 was a gift from Randall Moon (Addgene plasmid # 16930 ; http://n2t.net/addgene:16930 ; RRID:Addgene_16930)
