[The description below was written by a language model from this plasmid's Addgene catalogue record.]
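Description:
ZP11 Eng2 is a zebrafish (Danio rerio) eng2 cDNA clone carried in the pGEM-4 transcription vector, a small high-copy bacterial plasmid of about 2.9 kb that is propagated in E. coli under ampicillin selection. Although catalogued as a bacterial expression vector, its practical role is as a template for in vitro transcription. The pGEM-4 backbone places opposing SP6 and T7 bacteriophage RNA polymerase promoters on either side of the cloning site, so RNA can be made from either strand of the insert. No feature table is provided, so the exact layout of backbone elements is not documented beyond these catalogue fields.

The insert is roughly 1.8 kb and corresponds to the gene now designated eng2a, an engrailed-family homeobox gene. It was cloned by restriction digestion between EcoRI at the 5′ end and XbaI at the 3′ end, with both sites preserved. The SP6 promoter lies upstream of the 5′ end and T7 downstream of the 3′ end. According to the depositor's notes, linearising with EcoRI and transcribing with T7 polymerase yields an antisense riboprobe. Linearising with XbaI and transcribing with SP6 yields the sense strand, which typically serves as a negative control. The record does not state whether the insert covers the full coding sequence, nor does it describe any tags or reporters. The construct is best understood as a probe template for detecting eng2 transcripts, for example by in situ hybridisation in zebrafish embryos, and it dates from the early 1990s.
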