>Addgene plasmid #16930 | ZP11 Eng2 | addgene partial sequence | sequence record 22976 | SP6 5'-ATTTAGGTGACACTATAG-3'
TCTCAGCATGGGATGAGAATGAGCAGAGCGCAAGAGACGTGGAACAGCGAGGAGCGTCGGACGAGTCCAA
CAGTGCCATACGACCCCTTTTACAAGCTCCAGGAAACCTGCAGCTGCCACACCGAATCACAAACTTCTTC
ATCGACAACATCCTGCGACCAGATTTTGGCCGTAAAAAAGAAGCGAATATCACGCGCTATGAGGACAATC
ACGGCGCACGAGAGAATCACAACCCTACGGGTCCAAGCACGGGACAGGTGGGAAGTACTGTACCAGCGGA
AGAAGCTTCCACAACGCATACGAGCAGCGGAGGAAAGGAGGCAGAGATAGAGAGCGAAGAACCCCTGAAG
CCCCGCGGGGAGAATGTGGATCAGTGCTTGGGTTCAGAATCGGATAGTTCACAGAGCAATTCAAACGGAC
AGACTGGTCAGGGTATGCTGTGGCCCGCTTGGGTTTACTGCACACGCTACTCGGACAGGCCGTCGTCAGG
TCCCAGGTCTCGTAAACCAAAGAAGAAAGCCGCAAGTAAAGAAGACAAACGACCACGCACGGCCTTCACG
GCGGAGCAGCTTCAGAGACTCAAGGCCGAGTTCCAGACCAACCGCTACCTGACCGAGCAGCGGCGGCAAA
GCCTGGCGCAGGAACTGGGCCTCAACGAATCTCAGATCAAAATCTGGTTCCAAAACAAGCGGGCCAAAAT
CAAAAAGGCCAGCGGCGTCAAGAACGGTCTGGCAATACACCTGATGGCACAGGGACTGTACAACCACAGC
ACCACGTCAAAGGAGGACAAATCAGACAGTGACTGATCTAGAGTCGACCTGC
